Addgene plasmid #91125: pTRANS_253
Purpose: (Empty Backbone) Transformation, Type: T-DNA, Plant Selection: PvUbi2:hpt II, Viral Replication: WDV
Depositing lab: Daniel Voytas. Depositing organization: University of Minnesota. Publication: A multi-purpose toolkit to enable advanced genome engineering in plants. Cermak T, Curtin SJ, Gil-Humanes J, Cegan R, Kono TJY, Konecna E, Belanto JJ, Starker CG, Mathre JW, Greenstein RL, Voytas DF. Plant Cell. 2017 May 18. pii: tpc.00922.2016. doi: 10.1105/tpc.16.00922. PubMed 28522548.
Backbone
  Vector backbone: pCAMBIA
  Vector type: Plant Expression
  Selectable markers: Hygromycin
Growth in bacteria
  Bacterial resistance: Kanamycin, 50 μg/mL
  Growth temperature: 37°C
  Growth strain: ccdB Survival
  Copy number: High Copy
Gene/Insert
  Gene/Insert name: None
Terms and licenses: Academic/Nonprofit Terms; Industry Terms: Not Available to Industry
Depositor comments: BsaI, Esp3I and SapI sites removed from the backbone
How to cite: pTRANS_253 was a gift from Daniel Voytas (Addgene plasmid # 91125 ; http://n2t.net/addgene:91125 ; RRID:Addgene_91125)
