[The description below was written by a language model from this plasmid's Addgene catalogue record and pLannotate feature annotations shown in this document.]
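Description:
pTRANS_253 is an empty pCAMBIA-derived T-DNA binary vector from a modular plant genome engineering toolkit, intended as the final transformation backbone into which user-assembled expression cassettes are placed for Agrobacterium-mediated delivery into plants. It carries the usual binary-vector machinery outside the T-DNA. A high-copy ColE1/pBR322-type origin with the bom mobilisation region supports propagation in E. coli. The pVS1 oriV, RepA and StaA functions provide replication and stable maintenance in Agrobacterium. An aphA-3 kanamycin resistance gene serves for bacterial selection. The depositor notes that BsaI, Esp3I and SapI sites were removed from the backbone, which fits use of these type IIS enzymes in cloning.

Between the nopaline-type left and right border repeats, the plant selection cassette lies next to the left border. It consists of a hygromycin phosphotransferase gene terminated by the CaMV poly(A) signal and, according to the catalogue, driven by the PvUbi2 promoter, although that promoter is not annotated in the feature table. The cloning position holds a negative-selection stuffer containing a chloramphenicol resistance gene and ccdB flanked by attR1 and attR2, preceded by lac promoter/operator remnants. Because ccdB poisons DNA gyrase, the empty vector must be grown in a ccdB-tolerant strain, and replacing the stuffer with an insert counterselects against uncut backbone.

The T-DNA also includes wheat dwarf virus sequence, annotated as the RepA coding region, matching the catalogue's "WDV" viral replication designation. In such geminiviral replicon designs, viral replication proteins release and amplify the cargo as a circular episome in plant cells. This raises the copy number of nucleases or repair templates for gene targeting. The viral intergenic regions are not annotated in the table, so the replicon boundaries cannot be read from it.
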