Features (pLannotate 1.2.2; 24 found; start..end, strand, type, name):
    291..1085    -  CDS            KanR: aminoglycoside phosphotransferase; aphA-3; confers resistance to kanamycin
   1510..1534    +  misc_feature   LB T-DNA repeat: left border repeat from nopaline C58 T-DNA
   1612..1786    -  polyA_signal   CaMV poly(A) signal: cauliflower mosaic virus polyadenylation signal
   1827..2852    -  CDS            HygR: hygromycin B phosphotransferase confers resistance to hygromycin
   4720..4779    +  CDS            lacI (fragment): lac repressor; lacI; The lac repressor binds to the lac operator to inhibit transcription in E. coli. This inhibition can be relieved by adding lactose or isopropyl-β-D-thiogalactopyranoside (IPTG).
   4792..4813    +  protein_bind   CAP binding site: CAP binding activates transcription in the presence of cAMP. E. coli catabolite activator protein
   4828..4858    +  promoter       lac promoter: promoter for the E. coli lac operon
   4862..4884    +  protein_bind   lac operator (fragment): The lac repressor binds to the lac operator to inhibit transcription in E. coli. This inhibition can be relieved by adding lactose or isopropyl-β-D-thiogalactopyranoside (IPTG). lac repressor encoded by lacI
   5364..5488    +  protein_bind   attR1: mutant version of attR; recombination site for the Gateway® LR reaction LR Clonase™
   5513..5543    +  promoter       lac UV5 promoter: E. coli lac promoter with an "up" mutation
   5567..5596    +  promoter       cat promoter (fragment): promoter of the E. coli cat gene encoding chloramphenicol acetyltransferase
   5597..6277    +  CDS            CmR: chloramphenicol acetyltransferase confers resistance to chloramphenicol
   6434..6592    +  CDS            ccdA (fragment): CCDA_ECO57 - Also known as H, letA. Experimental evidence at protein level: Swiss-Prot protein existence level 1. Antitoxin component of a type II toxin-antitoxin (TA) system which inhibits the post-segregational killing (PSK) of plasmid-free cells, also referred to as a plasmid addiction system. Binds to and blocks the activity of CcdB; will also remove bound CcdB protein from the CcdB-GyrA complex by forming a CcdA-CcdB complex, a process termed rejuvenation. Functions as a transcriptional corepressor for the ccdAB operon, repression also requires CcdB (By similarity). From Escherichia coli
   6597..6902    +  CDS            ccdB: CcdB, a bacterial toxin that poisons DNA gyrase; ccdB; Plasmids containing the ccdB gene cannot be propagated in standard E. coli strains.
   6943..7067    -  protein_bind   attR2: mutant version of attR; recombination site for the Gateway® LR reaction LR Clonase™
   7630..8421    -  CDS            REPA_WDVS: Experimental evidence at protein level: Swiss-Prot protein existence level 1. Implicated in enhancement of V-sense gene expression. Acts a an inhibitor of C-sense gene transcription (By similarity). From Wheat dwarf virus (isolate Sweden) (WDV).
   8871..8895    +  misc_feature   RB T-DNA repeat: right border repeat from nopaline C58 T-DNA
   9235..9636    +  CDS            Y4CG_SINFN (fragment): Protein inferred from homology: Swiss-Prot protein existence level 3. From Sinorhizobium fredii (strain NBRC 101917 / NGR234).
  10196..10825   +  CDS            pVS1 StaA: stability protein from the Pseudomonas plasmid pVS1 (Heeb et al., 2000)
  11254..12327   +  CDS            pVS1 RepA: replication protein from the Pseudomonas plasmid pVS1 (Heeb et al., 2000)
  12393..12587   +  rep_origin     pVS1 oriV: origin of replication for the Pseudomonas plasmid pVS1 (Heeb et al., 2000)
  12790..12829   +  CDS            rop (fragment): Rop protein, which maintains plasmids at low copy number; rop
  12931..13071   +  misc_feature   bom: basis of mobility region from pBR322
  13257..204     -  rep_origin     ori (across the origin): high-copy-number ColE1/pMB1/pBR322/pUC origin of replication
>Addgene plasmid #91125 | pTRANS_253 | addgene full sequence | sequence record 182136 | Addgene NGS Result
GTAGGCGGTGCTACAGAGTTCTTGAAGTGGTGGCCTAACTACGGCTACACTAGAAGGACAGTATTTGGTA
TCTGCGCTCTGCTGAAGCCAGTTACCTTCGGAAAAAGAGTTGGTAGCTCTTGATCCGGCAAACAAACCAC
CGCTGGTAGCGGTGGTTTTTTTGTTTGCAAGCAGCAGATTACGCGCAGAAAAAAAGGATCTCAAGAAGAT
CCTTTGATCTTTTCTACGGGGTCTGACGCTCAGTGGAACGAAAACTCACGTTAAGGGATTTTGGTCATGC
ATTCTAGGTACTAAAACAATTCATCCAGTAAAATATAATATTTTATTTTCTCCCAATCAGGCTTGATCCC
CAGTAAGTCAAAAAATAGCTCGACATACTGTTCTTCCCCGATATCCTCCCTGATCGACCGGACGCAGAAG
GCAATGTCATACCACTTGTCCGCCCTGCCGCTTCTCCCAAGATCAATAAAGCCACTTACTTTGCCATCTT
TCACAAAGATGTTGCTGTCTCCCAGGTCGCCGTGGGAAAAGACAAGTTCCTCTTCGGGCTTTTCCGTCTT
TAAAAAATCATACAGCTCGCGCGGATCTTTAAATGGAGTGTCTTCTTCCCAGTTTTCGCAATCCACATCG
GCCAGATCGTTATTCAGTAAGTAATCCAATTCGGCTAAGCGGCTGTCTAAGCTATTCGTATAGGGACAAT
CCGATATGTCGATGGAGTGAAAGAGCCTGATGCACTCCGCATACAGCTCGATAATCTTTTCAGGGCTTTG
TTCATCTTCATACTCTTCCGAGCAAAGGACGCCATCGGCCTCACTCATGAGCAGATTGCTCCAGCCATCA
TGCCGTTCAAAGTGCAGGACCTTTGGAACAGGCAGCTTTCCTTCCAGCCATAGCATCATGTCCTTTTCCC
GTTCCACATCATAGGTGGTCCCTTTATACCGGCTGTCCGTCATTTTTAAATATAGGTTTTCATTTTCTCC
CACCAGCTTATATACCTTAGCAGGAGACATTCCTTCCGTATCTTTTACGCAGCGGTATTTTTCGATCAGT
TTTTTCAATTCCGGTGATATTCTCATTTTAGCCATTTATTATTTCCTTCCTCTTTTCTACAGTATTTAAA
GATACCCCAAGAAGCTAATTATAACAAGACGAACTCCAATTCACTGTTCCTTGCATTCTAAAACCTTAAA
TACCAGAAAACAGCTTTTTCAAAGTTGTTTTCAAAGTTGGCGTATAACATAGTATCGACGGAGCCGATTT
TGAAACCGCGGTGATCACAGGCAGCAACGCTCTGTCATCGTTACAATCAACATGCTACCCTCCGCGAGAT
CATCCGTGTTTCAAACCCGGCAGCTTAGTTGCCGTTCTTCCGAATAGCATCGGTAACATGAGCAAAGTCT
GCCGCCTTACAACGGCTCTCCCGCTGACGCCGTCCCGGACTGATGGGCTGCCTGTATCGAGTGGTGATTT
TGTGCCGAGCTGCCGGTCGGGGAGCTGTTGGCTGGCTGGTGGCAGGATATATTGTGGTGTAAACAAATTG
ACGCTTAGACAACTTAATAACACATTGCGGACGTTTTTAATGTACTGAATTAACGCCGAATTAATTCGGG
GGATCTGGATTTTAGTACTGGATTTTGGTTTTAGGAATTAGAAATTTTATTGATAGAAGTATTTTACAAA
TACAAATACATACTAAGGGTTTCTTATATGCTCAACACATGAGCGAAACCCTATAGGAACCCTAATTCCC
TTATCTGGGAACTACTCACACATTATTATGGAGAAACTCGAGCTTGTCGATCGACAGATCCCGGTCGGCA
TCTACTCTATTTCTTTGCCCTCGGACGAGTGCTGGGGCGTCGGTTTCCACTATCGGCGAGTACTTCTACA
CAGCCATCGGTCCAGACGGCCGCGCTTCTGCGGGCGATTTGTGTACGCCCGACAGTCCCGGCTCCGGATC
GGACGATTGCGTCGCATCGACCCTGCGCCCAAGCTGCATCATCGAAATTGCCGTCAACCAAGCTCTGATA
GAGTTGGTCAAGACCAATGCGGAGCATATACGCCCGGAGTCGTGGCGATCCTGCAAGCTCCGGATGCCTC
CGCTCGAAGTAGCGCGTCTGCTGCTCCATACAAGCCAACCACGGCCTCCAGAAGAAGATGTTGGCGACCT
CGTATTGGGAATCCCCGAACATCGCCTCGCTCCAGTCAATGACCGCTGTTATGCGGCCATTGTCCGTCAG
GACATTGTTGGAGCCGAAATCCGCGTGCACGAGGTGCCGGACTTCGGGGCAGTCCTCGGCCCAAAGCATC
AGCTCATCGAGAGCCTGCGCGACGGACGCACTGACGGTGTCGTCCATCACAGTTTGCCAGTGATACACAT
GGGGATCAGCAATCGCGCATATGAAATCACGCCATGTAGTGTATTGACCGATTCCTTGCGGTCCGAATGG
GCCGAACCCGCTCGTCTGGCTAAGATCGGCCGCAGCGATCGCATCCATAGCCTCCGCGACCGGTTGTAGA
ACAGCGGGCAGTTCGGTTTCAGGCAGGTCTTGCAACGTGACACCCTGTGAACGGCGGGAGATGCAATAGG
TCAGGCTCTCGCTAAACTCCCCAATGTCAAGCACTTCCGGAATCGGGAGCGCGGCCGATGCAAAGTGCCG
ATAAACATAACGATCTTTGTAGAAACCATCGGCGCAGCTATTTACCCGCAGGACATATCCACGCCCTCCT
ACATCGAAGCTGAAAGCACGAGATTCTTCGCCCTCCGAGAGCTGCATCAGGTCGGACACGCTGTCGAACT
TTTCGATCAGAAACTTCTCGACAGACGTCGCGGTGAGTTCAGGCTTTTTCATAAGCTTCTGCAAAAGAGA
ACCAGACAACAGGGTAAGTGCCTAGCAGTAAACAAACAGAACTCATCACAAGCAAACAGCAACATCATAT
TCATACCAACAGGTCATGTGTGTTCATCACATCATTAGTACTAAGCATGCCATCATCCAAGTATATCAAA
GTAAGGGCAAAGAGCATGCATGATCATCAGGTGCACAAAAGAATCATCAAATTGTAGCAGTACATATCTT
CATCTATCATGCATATCTATCCATAACAGGACGATGCATGTTGACCAGGTAAAAGCTACAGGATCCTATA
GGAACAGCAGCGTATATATCTTCACCAATCTTAGCATCTTAATCATGTGGCACATGCAGTTTCAATTTAA
GCACATGAGCTAGTTGATTATGAGGTACCAGAGAATCATCAAACTGATGTAGCAGCATATATCCTCATCT
ATCATGCAATCTAATCTAATCTAACTAAACAGGAAAGGTGTGCTATTCAGTTAAAAGCTACCGCATCATA
TACAAACGGCAGCATAAGAAAAAGCATAATCATCTTAATCATGCAACAAACGCAGATTCATAATAAGCCC
AAGAGCTAGCTTGTGATGATCTTATTCTACTCTGATCTACAGCAATCAGATAACGACCTAACCTTGCACA
TGGCAACAAAACAATCGATCGGACGAATCAGTTGTTTGTTCCTAGCTAGCACCATCGAACCAGATAATAG
ATGCACGTACAGATCCCGAAAACGAACCCAAAAACAGGGCAGACCTAGCTGAACCTAGGCAGCGACCCAG
CAGATCGTGAGAACGATCTCATCTACGAACAGCCTAGAAGCAACCCCACGATTCCCGGACAAACGACCTA
AAATCCCCACAAATCACATGAGCATGACAGGATAAACAGCGGAACCGATCAGATCTACACGAAAACCCCA
CCTCCCAGCCACCCACGATCAGGAAACACGCGGATCTAGCATGATTTCGTCAACGCCTCAGCCTAGTTCC
TAGCCACAGACCAAGCAGAACCACCAAACCACGCCGAGCGAGGAGATGGGGCAAGAGGACGGGGGAGACG
ATCGCCGTACCTTGAAGCGGGGGAAGGATCGCCGAGGGTCGCGAGGAGAGCAATTTGGATTTGGAACCCG
GGGGTTGTGCGCTCCGAACGATGAGACGATGTGAGATTGTGGGAAGAGGCGCGGAGGGCCCTGTATTTAT
GGGCTGCGACGGGGGGAGGAGAGGTGGGGAGGGTTGGGGAAGGAATCCCCCACCCGTGCCGTGACGGTTC
CGGGCCGTGTGAGAGGAGCCCGCTCGTCTCCGCCACGCAATTTCCGCGATCGGAGCGGAGCTTTCGAGAG
GCGGCTGGATGGTTGGTGGCCGTTAGATTTGTAGACGCCGTTAACGCCTCGCCTCCACCGGGAAGAGTTT
TGAGCAGCCGCTTATGACAATGGCTTAACGACGTTAGACGGAGCGTTAGTGGCAGGCCATGATAGAATAG
ACGTATTGCAATGGGATTATAATTAAATAAATAAGAATATAATAAGATATGGCAAGTCGGCACTCATGAC
ATGGTCTTCGAAATGATAGTGCTCACTTTCTTAGCCGAGAAAGTTGACGCGACTGATTTAGAAGTTAAGA
TATTATTTCTCTCTTCTTTTCTTTCCTCGTCATATAAGGATGAAATAAACTTTAGAGATTGCCGGTAGTG
ATTTTGGATTTCGGCGATCAGGCTTGGTTTGCCGGTTTCGGACGGTGTGCCTTAGGCCACCCGCAGTGTA
TCTTGTAATGTTCAACCGATAAGCAAGGGTGGGGCTCAAGCAAGTAGTAAACAACTATGTCAAATGTCAC
CATGGTTATGGTCTTGTTTAGTTGGCTTCTTGGCCGATTCATTAATGCAGCTGGCACGACAGGTTTCCCG
ACTGGAAAGCGGGCAGTGAGCGCAACGCAATTAATGTGAGTTAGCTCACTCATTAGGCACCCCAGGCTTT
ACACTTTATGCTTCCGGCTCGTATGTTGTGTGGAATTGTGAGCGGATAACAATTTCACACAGGAAACAGC
TATGACATGATTACGAATTCGAGTAAGGTAGTGAACAGAAGTCCGGCAGGTCCTTAGCGAAAAAACGGGG
TGTGCCAGAAAACTCTATCCTCTACCCTGCGTGGAGGTGTGAATTCTGCACACTGCAAATGCAATGTGTC
CAATGCTTTATATAGGGCAGGTTTTGGCGGGAGAACAGGGCCCTAGTGTTCCCACGGTAGCGTAGCGAAT
CGTGTGGGCCCTGTTCGGTGTGCGGTCGGGGGGCCTCCACGCGGGTTATAATATTACCCCGCGTGGTGGC
CCCCGACGCGCACTCGGCTTTTCGTGAGTGCGCGGAGGCTTTTGGACCACATCTTTTCTGATCACTTTCG
TGGAAGATGTTGATTTATCACACTTTTGACGGGGAAATCTGTGCCATGCCTTAGCTTATAAGGAAGTGCG
TGGTAGCCCATCTCGACAAGTTTGTACCGATCAAAAGCAGGTGACAAGTTTGTACAAAAAAGCTGAACGA
GAAACGTAAAATGATATAAATATCAATATATTAAATTAGATTTTGCATAAAAAACAGACTACATAATACT
GTAAAACACAACATATCCAGTCACTATGGCGGCCGCATTAGGCACCCCAGGCTTTACACTTTATGCTTCC
GGCTCGTATAATGTGTGGATTTTGAGTTAGGATCCGTCGAGATTTTCAGGAGCTAAGGAAGCTAAAATGG
AGAAAAAAATCACTGGATATACCACCGTTGATATATCCCAATGGCATCGTAAAGAACATTTTGAGGCATT
TCAGTCAGTCGCTCAATGTACCTATAACCAGACCGTTCAGCTGGATATTACGGCCTTTTTAAAGACCGTA
AAGAAAAATAAGCACAAGTTTTATCCGGCCTTTATTCACATTCTTGCCCGCCTGATGAATGCTCATCCGG
AATTCCGTATGGCAATGAAAGACGGTGAGCTGGTGATATGGGATAGTGTTCACCCTTGTTACACCGTTTT
CCATGAGCAAACTGAAACGTTTTCATCGCTCTGGAGTGAATACCACGACGATTTCCGGCAGTTTCTACAC
ATATATTCGCAAGATGTGGCGTGTTACGGTGAAAACCTGGCCTATTTCCCTAAAGGGTTTATTGAGAATA
TGTTTTTCGTCTCAGCCAATCCCTGGGTGAGTTTCACCAGTTTTGATTTAAACGTGGCCAATATGGACAA
CTTCTTCGCCCCCGTTTTCACCATGGGCAAATATTATACGCAAGGCGACAAGGTGCTGATGCCGCTGGCG
ATTCAGGTTCATCATGCCGTTTGTGATGGCTTCCATGTCGGCAGAATGCTTAATGAATTACAACAGTACT
GCGATGAGTGGCAGGCGGGGCGTAATCTAGAGGATCCGGCTTACTAAAAGCCAGATAACAGTATGCGTAT
TTGCGCGCTGATTTTTGCGGTATAAGAATATATACTGATATGTATACCCGAAGTATGTCAAAAAGAGGTA
TGCTATGAAGCAGCGTATTACAGTGACAGTTGACAGCGACAGCTATCAGTTGCTCAAGGCATATATGATG
TCAATATCTCCGGTCTGGTAAGCACAACCATGCAGAATGAAGCCCGTCGTCTGCGTGCCGAACGCTGGAA
AGCGGAAAATCAGGAAGGGATGGCTGAGGTCGCCCGGTTTATTGAAATGAACGGCTCTTTTGCTGACGAG
AACAGGGGCTGGTGAAATGCAGTTTAAGGTTTACACCTATAAAAGAGAGAGCCGTTATCGTCTGTTTGTG
GATGTACAGAGTGATATTATTGACACGCCCGGGCGACGGATGGTGATCCCCCTGGCCAGTGCACGTCTGC
TGTCAGATAAAGTCCCCCGTGAACTTTACCCGGTGGTGCATATCGGGGATGAAAGCTGGCGCATGATGAC
CACCGATATGGCCAGTGTGCCGGTCTCCGTTATCGGGGAAGAAGTGGCTGATCTCAGCCACCGCGAAAAT
GACATCAAAAACGCCATTAACCTGATGTTCTGGGGAATATAAATGTCAGGCTCCCTTATACACAGCCAGT
CTGCAGGTCGACCATAGTGACTGGATATGTTGTGTTTTACAGTATTATGTAGTCTGTTTTTTATGCAAAA
TCTAATTTAATATATTGATATTTATATCATTTTACGTTTCTCGTTCAGCTTTCTTGTACAAAGTGGTCAC
CTGCAAAAAGTGTTTGATCGCCGGCGGTACAAAGTGGTTAAAATAATATTTTATTTATCTCATGTCATTC
GATTACAGAGGCTCGGCTACGAGCAAAGACAAACCAAATATAACAAACAACAACCCTTACACAATGACAT
CGGAAAACGAAATACAACACCCTGAGATATTACATTTATAGAAACTGTACGCCGTCCGCGCTAGGACAGT
CACTGCGAAGCAGTGACGTCTTCGCCGGAGGCGAACGAGTAGTTGATGAACGTCTCGCCTTCATACATGT
AGTGAACAACAGTGTTAGAGTACATGTAATCCGACTGTTCGGGAGTCATATCCTTGAGCCAATCTTCGTC
TGGATTAACTAAAATGATGCAAGGTATTCCACCCCGTATGACCTTTCGCTTACCATATTTTGGATTGACC
GTGAAGTCACGCTGAGCCCCGACGAAGCACTTCCAGTTGGGTGTGAACTTGAATGGAATGTCGTCGATGA
TATTATACTTGGCGTTGACGTCATATGTTGTGAAATCAACTAGACTGTTATAATAATTGTGTGTCCCTAG
AGACCTTGCCCAGGAAGTCTTTCCTGTTCTGGTTGGCCCGCAGATGTAGATGGACTTATGCCTCCCCGGT
GACTCCTGGAATAATCGTCCATCCACTCTAAGTCAGATTGCGCTTGATCCGCAGGAGTGGAAGTACAAAG
GATATAGGATTCGAGGCTTACGGAGTAGAGATGTTCATTTTTCCAGCTTTCAATGGTCTCATGGCAAATG
AGTGATTCGGTTGGAAACTCAGGTGTGTAAGTGGCAACTGGGTCAGGAAATAGATGGCGTGCCGTGTACT
CGAAGTCTTTGAGACGGATAGACCATTCAAACGGAAAACGATTGCAAACCATGCTGAGGAATTCCTCGCG
AGAGGAACTAGATTCAATGATCTGTTTCATATCCGCATCACGGTCTTTACGACCTGGAGTTGAAACAGCC
ACGAATGTTCCCCACTCAGCTGTGTTTACATCGGAGTCAACCTCCTTCGTGATGTAATCACGAACTTGGT
TGCAGTCTTTGGCAGCTTGTATATTTGGATGGAATATGGAGAATGGAGATGTATCCATACGGAGGTTTAA
GGCATTGGGATTGGTGATGGAAGCACGAAGCTTGTTCTGCACGAGAACGTGCAGATGTGGTGATCCATCT
TCGTGGAGCTCTCTAACAGCAGCGATGTAGAGGGGCTCATATTTGTTCAAGAGAGTGCGAAGTGAATCCA
AGGCGTACTGTGGCTCAAGGGTACATTGAGGATATGTTAGAAAGAGGTACTTGGAATAGACACGGAACCT
GGGTGCAGATGAAGAGGCCATGGTAGTGAACAGAAGTCCGGCAGGTCCTTAGCGAAAAAACGGGGTGTGC
CAGAAAACTCTATCCTCTACCCTGCGTGGAGGTGTGAATTCTGCACACTGCAAATGCAATGTGTCCAATG
CTTTATATAGGGCAGGTTTTGGCGGGAGAACAGGGCCCTAGTGTTCCCACGGTAGCGTAGCGAATCGTGT
GGGCCCTGTTCGGTGTGCGGTCGGGGGGCCTCCACGCGGGTTATAATATTACCCCGCGTGGTGGCCCCCG
ACGCGCACTCGGCTTTTCGTGAGTGCGCGGAGGCTTTTGGACCACATCTTTTCTGATCACTTTCGTGGAA
GATGTTGATTTATCACACTTTTGACGGGGAAATCTGTGCCATGCCTTAGCTTATAAGGAAGTGCGTGGTA
GCCCATCTCGGGGCCCTCGATTCGACGTTCCTGTTTAAACTATCAGTGTTTGACAGGATATATTGGCGGG
TAAACCTAAGAGAAAAGAGCGTTTATTAGAATAATCGGATATTTAAAAGGGCGTGAAAAGGTTTATCCGT
TCGTCCATTTGTATGTGCATGCCAACCACAGGGTTCCCCTCGGGATCAAAGTACTTTGATCCAACCCCTC
CGCTGCTATAGTGCAGTCGGCTTCTGACGTTCAGTGCAGCCGTCTTCTGAAAACGACATGTCGCACAAGT
CCTAAGTTACGCGACAGGCTGCCGCCCTGCCCTTTTCCTGGCGTTTTCTTGTCGCGTGTTTTAGTCGCAT
AAAGTAGAATACTTGCGACTAGAACCGGAGACATTACGCCATGAACAAGAGCGCCGCCGCTGGCCTGCTG
GGCTATGCCCGCGTCAGCACCGACGACCAGGACTTGACCAACCAACGGGCCGAACTGCACGCGGCCGGCT
GCACCAAGCTGTTTTCCGAGAAGATCACCGGCACCAGGCGCGACCGCCCGGAGCTGGCCAGGATGCTTGA
CCACCTACGCCCTGGCGACGTTGTGACAGTGACCAGGCTAGACCGCCTGGCCCGCAGCACCCGCGACCTA
CTGGACATTGCCGAGCGCATCCAGGAGGCCGGCGCGGGCCTGCGTAGCCTGGCAGAGCCGTGGGCCGACA
CCACCACGCCGGCCGGCCGCATGGTGTTGACCGTGTTCGCCGGCATTGCCGAGTTCGAGCGTTCCCTAAT
CATCGACCGCACCCGGAGCGGGCGCGAGGCCGCCAAGGCCCGAGGCGTGAAGTTTGGCCCCCGCCCTACC
CTCACCCCGGCACAGATCGCGCACGCCCGCGAGCTGATCGACCAGGAAGGCCGCACCGTGAAAGAGGCGG
CTGCACTGCTTGGCGTGCATCGCTCGACCCTGTACCGCGCACTTGAGCGCAGCGAGGAAGTGACGCCCAC
CGAGGCCAGGCGGCGCGGTGCCTTCCGTGAGGACGCATTGACCGAGGCCGACGCCCTGGCGGCCGCCGAG
AATGAACGCCAAGAGGAACAAGCATGAAACCGCACCAGGACGGCCAGGACGAACCGTTTTTCATTACCGA
AGAGATCGAGGCGGAGATGATCGCGGCCGGGTACGTGTTCGAGCCGCCCGCGCACGGCTCAACCGTGCGG
CTGCATGAAATCCTGGCCGGTTTGTCTGATGCCAAGCTGGCGGCCTGGCCGGCCAGCTTGGCCGCTGAAG
AAACCGAGCGCCGCCGTCTAAAAAGGTGATGTGTATTTGAGTAAAACAGCTTGCGTCATGCGGTCGCTGC
GTATATGATGCGATGAGTAAATAAACAAATACGCAAGGGGAACGCATGAAGGTTATCGCTGTACTTAACC
AGAAAGGCGGGTCAGGCAAGACGACCATCGCAACCCATCTAGCCCGCGCCCTGCAACTCGCCGGGGCCGA
TGTTCTGTTAGTCGATTCCGATCCCCAGGGCAGTGCCCGCGATTGGGCGGCCGTGCGGGAAGATCAACCG
CTAACCGTTGTCGGCATCGACCGCCCGACGATTGACCGCGACGTGAAGGCCATCGGCCGGCGCGACTTCG
TAGTGATCGACGGAGCGCCCCAGGCGGCGGACTTGGCTGTGTCCGCGATCAAGGCAGCCGACTTCGTGCT
GATTCCGGTGCAGCCAAGCCCTTACGACATATGGGCCACCGCCGACCTGGTGGAGCTGGTTAAGCAGCGC
ATTGAGGTCACGGATGGAAGGCTACAAGCGGCCTTTGTCGTGTCGCGGGCGATCAAAGGCACGCGCATCG
GCGGTGAGGTTGCCGAGGCGCTGGCCGGGTACGAGCTGCCCATTCTTGAGTCCCGTATCACGCAGCGCGT
GAGCTACCCAGGCACTGCCGCCGCCGGCACAACCGTTCTTGAATCAGAACCCGAGGGCGACGCTGCCCGC
GAGGTCCAGGCGCTGGCCGCTGAAATTAAATCAAAACTCATTTGAGTTAATGAGGTAAAGAGAAAATGAG
CAAAAGCACAAACACGCTAAGTGCCGGCCGTCCGAGCGCACGCAGCAGCAAGGCTGCAACGTTGGCCAGC
CTGGCAGACACGCCAGCCATGAAGCGGGTCAACTTTCAGTTGCCGGCGGAGGATCACACCAAGCTGAAGA
TGTACGCGGTACGCCAAGGCAAGACCATTACCGAGCTGCTATCTGAATACATCGCGCAGCTACCAGAGTA
AATGAGCAAATGAATAAATGAGTAGATGAATTTTAGCGGCTAAAGGAGGCGGCATGGAAAATCAAGAACA
ACCAGGCACCGACGCCGTGGAATGCCCCATGTGTGGAGGAACGGGCGGTTGGCCAGGCGTAAGCGGCTGG
GTTGCCTGCCGGCCCTGCAATGGCACTGGAACCCCCAAGCCCGAGGAATCGGCGTGAGCGGTCGCAAACC
ATCCGGCCCGGTACAAATCGGCGCGGCGCTGGGTGATGACCTGGTGGAGAAGTTGAAGGCCGCGCAGGCC
GCCCAGCGGCAACGCATCGAGGCAGAAGCACGCCCCGGTGAATCGTGGCAAGCGGCCGCTGATCGAATCC
GCAAAGAATCCCGGCAACCGCCGGCAGCCGGTGCGCCGTCGATTAGGAAGCCGCCCAAGGGCGACGAGCA
ACCAGATTTTTTCGTTCCGATGCTCTATGACGTGGGCACCCGCGATAGTCGCAGCATCATGGACGTGGCC
GTTTTCCGTCTGTCGAAGCGTGACCGACGAGCTGGCGAGGTGATCCGCTACGAGCTTCCAGACGGGCACG
TAGAGGTTTCCGCAGGGCCGGCCGGCATGGCCAGTGTGTGGGATTACGACCTGGTACTGATGGCGGTTTC
CCATCTAACCGAATCCATGAACCGATACCGGGAAGGGAAGGGAGACAAGCCCGGCCGCGTGTTCCGTCCA
CACGTTGCGGACGTACTCAAGTTCTGCCGGCGAGCCGATGGCGGAAAGCAGAAAGACGACCTGGTAGAAA
CCTGCATTCGGTTAAACACCACGCACGTTGCCATGCAGCGTACGAAGAAGGCCAAGAACGGCCGCCTGGT
GACGGTATCCGAGGGTGAAGCCTTGATTAGCCGCTACAAGATCGTAAAGAGCGAAACCGGGCGGCCGGAG
TACATCGAGATCGAGCTAGCTGATTGGATGTACCGCGAGATCACAGAAGGCAAGAACCCGGACGTGCTGA
CGGTTCACCCCGATTACTTTTTGATCGATCCCGGCATCGGCCGTTTTCTCTACCGCCTGGCACGCCGCGC
CGCAGGCAAGGCAGAAGCCAGATGGTTGTTCAAGACGATCTACGAACGCAGTGGCAGCGCCGGAGAGTTC
AAGAAGTTCTGTTTCACCGTGCGCAAGCTGATCGGGTCAAATGACCTGCCGGAGTACGATTTGAAGGAGG
AGGCGGGGCAGGCTGGCCCGATCCTAGTCATGCGCTACCGCAACCTGATCGAGGGCGAAGCATCCGCCGG
TTCCTAATGTACGGAGCAGATGCTAGGGCAAATTGCCCTAGCAGGGGAAAAAGGTCGAAAAGGCCTCTTT
CCTGTGGATAGCACGTACATTGGGAACCCAAAGCCGTACATTGGGAACCGGAACCCGTACATTGGGAACC
CAAAGCCGTACATTGGGAACCGGTCACACATGTAAGTGACTGATATAAAAGAGAAAAAAGGCGATTTTTC
CGCCTAAAACTCTTTAAAACTTATTAAAACTCTTAAAACCCGCCTGGCCTGTGCATAACTGTCTGGCCAG
CGCACAGCCCAAGAGCTGCAAAAAGCGCCTACCCTTCGGTCGCTGCGCTCCCTACGCCCCGCCGCTTCGC
GTCGGCCTATCGCGGCCGCTGGCCGCTCAAAAATGGCTGGCCTACGGCCAGGCAATCTACCAGGGCGCGG
ACAAGCCGCGCCGTCGCCACTCGACCGCCGGCGCCCACATCAAGGCACCCTGCCTCGCGCGTTTCGGTGA
TGACGGTGAAAACCTCTGACACATGCAGCTCCCGGAAACGGTCACAGCTTGTCTGTAAGCGGATGCCGGG
AGCAGACAAGCCCGTCAGGGCGCGTCAGCGGGTGTTGGCGGGTGTCGGGGCGCAGCCATGACCCAGTCAC
GTAGCGATAGCGGAGTGTATACTGGCTTAACTATGCGGCATCAGAGCAGATTGTACTGAGAGTGCACCAT
ATGCGGTGTGAAATACCGCACAGATGCGTAAGGAGAAAATACCGCATCAGGCCCTCTTCCGCTTCCTCGC
TCACTGACTCGCTGCGCTCGGTCGTTCGGCTGCGGCGAGCGGTATCAGCTCACTCAAAGGCGGTAATACG
GTTATCCACAGAATCAGGGGATAACGCAGGAAAGAACATGTGAGCAAAAGGCCAGCAAAAGGCCAGGAAC
CGTAAAAAGGCCGCGTTGCTGGCGTTTTTCCATAGGCTCCGCCCCCCTGACGAGCATCACAAAAATCGAC
GCTCAAGTCAGAGGTGGCGAAACCCGACAGGACTATAAAGATACCAGGCGTTTCCCCCTGGAAGCTCCCT
CGTGCGCTCTCCTGTTCCGACCCTGCCGCTTACCGGATACCTGTCCGCCTTTCTCCCTTCGGGAAGCGTG
GCGCTTTCTCATAGCTCACGCTGTAGGTATCTCAGTTCGGTGTAGGTCGTTCGCTCCAAGCTGGGCTGTG
TGCACGAACCCCCCGTTCAGCCCGACCGCTGCGCCTTATCCGGTAACTATCGTCTTGAGTCCAACCCGGT
AAGACACGACTTATCGCCACTGGCAGCAGCCACTGGTAACAGGATTAGCAGAGCGAGGTAT
